Addgene plasmid #42247: Zebrafish-gRNA-0007
Purpose: gRNA targeted to zebrafish gene th1
Depositing lab: Keith Joung. Depositing organization: Massachusetts General Hospital. Publication: Efficient genome editing in zebrafish using a CRISPR-Cas system. Hwang WY, Fu Y, Reyon D, Maeder ML, Tsai SQ, Sander JD, Peterson RT, Yeh JR, Joung JK. Nat Biotechnol. 2013 Jan 29. doi: 10.1038/nbt.2501. PubMed 23360964.
Backbone
  Vector backbone: DR274
  Backbone manufacturer: Joung lab (Addgene plasmid# 42250)
  Backbone size w/o insert (bp): 2147
  Vector type: CRISPR ; zebrafish expression
Growth in bacteria
  Bacterial resistance: Kanamycin, 50 μg/mL
  Growth temperature: 37°C
  Growth strain: XL1 Blue
  Copy number: Unknown
Gene/Insert
  Gene/Insert name: gRNA-th1 (alt name: DR317)
  Species: D. rerio (zebrafish)
  Insert size (bp): 20
  Entrez Gene: th
  Promoter: T7
  Cloning method: Unknown
  Sequencing primers: 5′ M13 forward
Terms and licenses: Academic/Nonprofit Terms; Industry Terms: Not Available to Industry
Depositor comments: Target site: GGATGCGCGTAAGGAGCGCG Guide RNA sequence: TAATACGACTCACTATAGGATGCGCGTAAGGAGCGCGGTTTTAGAGCTAGAAATAGCAAG TTAAAATAAGGCTAGTCCGTTATCAACTTGAAAAAGTGGCACCGAGTCGGTGCTTTTAAA
How to cite: Zebrafish-gRNA-0007 was a gift from Keith Joung (Addgene plasmid # 42247 ; http://n2t.net/addgene:42247 ; RRID:Addgene_42247)
