[The description below was written by a language model from this plasmid's Addgene catalogue record.]
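Description:
Zebrafish-gRNA-0007 (also recorded as DR317) is a small CRISPR guide RNA plasmid built on the DR274 backbone, a vector of roughly 2.1 kb designed for producing customised single guide RNAs. It is propagated in E. coli under kanamycin selection. The record lists the copy number as unknown and does not name the origin of replication, and no feature table is provided, so the layout of the backbone elements cannot be described beyond the catalogue fields.

The insert is a 20-nucleotide targeting sequence directed against the zebrafish (Danio rerio) th1 locus, linked in the record to the gene th. It sits immediately downstream of a T7 promoter and is fused at its 3′ end to the constant guide RNA scaffold, so that transcription yields a single chimeric guide RNA combining the target-specific spacer with the Cas9-binding structural portion. Although the vector type is listed as zebrafish expression, a bacteriophage T7 promoter is not active in fish cells on its own. The arrangement instead suits in vitro transcription with T7 RNA polymerase, giving guide RNA that can be delivered to embryos together with a source of Cas9, which this plasmid does not encode. Cas9 directed by the guide cleaves the target site, and imprecise repair generates insertion or deletion mutations in th1.

The construct comes from a set of zebrafish-targeting guide plasmids associated with work demonstrating efficient CRISPR-Cas genome editing in zebrafish. The spacer region can be verified by sequencing from a standard M13 forward primer site. The cloning method used to insert the spacer is not stated.
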