>Addgene plasmid #42247 | Zebrafish-gRNA-0007 | depositor partial sequence | sequence record 57087 | T7 promoter + target site + gRNA + DraI site
TAATACGACTCACTATAGGATGCGCGTAAGGAGCGCGGTTTTAGAGCTAGAAATAGCAAGTTAAAATAAG
GCTAGTCCGTTATCAACTTGAAAAAGTGGCACCGAGTCGGTGCTTTTAAA
