>Addgene plasmid #42247 | Zebrafish-gRNA-0007 | addgene partial sequence | sequence record 57634 | M13-F20 5'-TGTAAAACGACGGCCAGT-3'
AGGTGAGCCAGTGAGTTGATTGCAGTCCAGTTACGCTGGAGTCTGAGGCTCGTCCTGAATGATATGCGAC
CGCCGGAGGGTTGCGTTTGAGACGGGCGACAGATCCAGTCGCGCTGCTCTCGTCGATCCAAGCTTTTTAA
AAGCACCGACTCGGTGCCACTTTTTCAAGTTGATAACGGACTAGCCTTATTTTAACTTGCTATTTCTAGC
TCTAAAACCGCGCTCCTTACGCGCATCCTATAGTGAGTCGTATTAGCTAGCGGTGCGAGCGGATCGAGCA
GTGTCGATCACTACTGGACCGCGAGCTGTGCTGCGACCCGTGATCTTACGGCATTATACGTATGATCGGT
CCACGATCAGCTAGATTATCTAGTCAGCTTGATGTCATAGCTGTTTCCTGAGGCTCAATACTGACCATTT
AAATCATACCTGACCTCCATAGCAGAAAGTCAAAAGCCTCCGACCGGAGGCTTTTGACTTGATCGGCACG
TAAGAGGTTCCAACTTTCACCATAATGAAATAAGATCACTACCGGGCGTATTTTTTGAGTTATCGAGATT
TTCAGGAGCTAAGGAAGCTAAAATGAGCCATATTCAACGGGAAACGTCTTGCTTGAAGCCGCGATTAAAT
TCCAACATGGATGCTGATTTATATGGGTATAAATGGGCTCGCGATAATGTCGGGCAATCAGGTGCGACAA
TCTATCGATTGTATGGGAAGCCCGATGCGCCAGAGTTGTTTCTGAAACATGGCAAAGGTAGCGTTGCCAA
TGATGTTACAGATGAGATGGTCAGGCTAAACTGGCTGACGGAATTTATGCCTCTTCCGACCATCAAGCAT
TTTATCCGTACTCCTGATGATGCATGGTTACTCACCACTGCGATCCCAG
